Addgene plasmid #161618: IDG_KCNS3_OE_1
Purpose: Overexpresses KCNS3
Depositing lab: Mike McManus. Depositing organization: University of California, San Francisco (UCSF).
Backbone
  Vector backbone: pLX304
  Vector type: Mammalian Expression
  Selectable markers: Blasticidin
Growth in bacteria
  Bacterial resistance: Ampicillin, 100 μg/mL
  Growth temperature: 30°C
  Growth strain: NEB Stable
  Copy number: Low Copy
Gene/Insert
  Gene/Insert name: KCNS3
  Species: H. sapiens (human)
  Entrez Gene: KCNS3 (a.k.a. KV9.3)
  Tag / fusion protein: V5 (C terminal on backbone)
  Cloning method: Gateway Cloning
Terms and licenses: Academic/Nonprofit Terms; Industry Terms: Not Available to Industry
How to cite: IDG_KCNS3_OE_1 was a gift from Mike McManus (Addgene plasmid # 161618 ; http://n2t.net/addgene:161618 ; RRID:Addgene_161618)
