[The description below was written by a language model from this plasmid's Addgene catalogue record and pLannotate feature annotations shown in this document.]
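Description:
IDG_KCNS3_OE_1 is a mammalian overexpression plasmid for human KCNS3 (also known as KV9.3), built by Gateway cloning into the pLX304 backbone. The catalogue lists it simply as a mammalian expression vector, but the feature table shows the architecture of a third-generation, self-inactivating HIV-1 lentiviral transfer vector. An RSV promoter drives a truncated 5' LTR, followed by the Ψ packaging signal, a gag fragment, the Rev response element and a cPPT/CTS, with a ΔU3 3' LTR closing the viral genome. In bacteria the plasmid is maintained through a ColE1/pUC-type origin and ampicillin resistance. The annotation describes that origin as high-copy, whereas the catalogue records the plasmid as low copy and propagated in a recombination-stabilising strain, as is common for LTR-containing vectors. An f1 origin, an SV40 origin and poly(A) signal, and lac/T7/T3 remnants are also carried in the backbone.

Between the LTRs are two expression units. A human PGK promoter drives blasticidin S deaminase, which allows blasticidin selection of transfected or transduced mammalian cells. Downstream, the CMV enhancer/promoter drives the KCNS3 open reading frame, which is flanked by attB1 and attB2 sites left from Gateway recombination and is followed by a backbone-encoded C-terminal V5 epitope tag for antibody detection. A WPRE after the tag enhances transcript stability and expression. KCNS3 encodes a potassium channel subunit that does not form functional channels by itself but can assemble with KCNB1 into heterotetrameric channels and modulate its delayed-rectifier gating kinetics. The stated purpose of the construct is KCNS3 overexpression, and the design would support stable, selectable expression of the tagged protein.
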