Features (pLannotate 1.2.2; 32 found; start..end, strand, type, name):
     35..338     +  enhancer       CMV enhancer: human cytomegalovirus immediate early enhancer
    339..542     +  promoter       CMV promoter: human cytomegalovirus (CMV) immediate early promoter
    566..583     +  protein_bind   attB1 (fragment): mutant version of attB; core recombination site for the Gateway® BP reaction BP Clonase™
    589..2061    +  CDS            KCNS3: KCNS3_HUMAN - Experimental evidence at protein level: Swiss-Prot protein existence level 1. Potassium channel subunit that does not form functional channels by itself. Can form functional heterotetrameric channels with KCNB1; modulates the delayed rectifier voltage-gated potassium channel activation and deactivation rates of KCNB1 (PubMed:10484328). Heterotetrameric channel activity formed with KCNB1 show increased current amplitude with the threshold for action potential activation shifted towards more negative values in hypoxic-treated pulmonary artery smooth muscle cells (By similarity). Fr
   2064..2087    -  protein_bind   attB2: mutant version of attB; recombination site for the Gateway® BP reaction BP Clonase™
   2089..2130    +  CDS            V5 tag: epitope tag from simian virus 5
   2172..2760    +  misc_feature   WPRE: woodchuck hepatitis virus posttranscriptional regulatory element
   2811..2830    +  misc_feature   cPPT/CTS (fragment): central polypurine tract and central termination sequence of HIV-1
   2832..3065    +  LTR            3' LTR (ΔU3): self-inactivating 3' long terminal repeat (LTR) from HIV-1
   3143..3264    +  polyA_signal   SV40 poly(A) signal: SV40 polyadenylation signal
   3304..3439    +  rep_origin     SV40 ori: SV40 origin of replication
   3460..3478    -  promoter       T7 promoter: promoter for bacteriophage T7 RNA polymerase
   3486..3641    +  CDS            lacZα (fragment): LacZα fragment of β-galactosidase; lacZ fragment
   3646..4074    +  rep_origin     f1 ori (sequence partly withheld): f1 bacteriophage origin of replication; arrow indicates direction of (+) strand synthesis
   4127..4231    +  promoter       AmpR promoter: bla
   4232..5092    +  CDS            AmpR: β-lactamase; bla; confers resistance to ampicillin, carbenicillin, and related antibiotics
   5263..5851    +  rep_origin     ori: high-copy-number ColE1/pMB1/pBR322/pUC origin of replication
   6034..6126    +  CDS            lacI (fragment): lac repressor; lacI; The lac repressor binds to the lac operator to inhibit transcription in E. coli. This inhibition can be relieved by adding lactose or isopropyl-β-D-thiogalactopyranoside (IPTG).
   6139..6160    +  protein_bind   CAP binding site: CAP binding activates transcription in the presence of cAMP. E. coli catabolite activator protein
   6175..6205    +  promoter       lac promoter: promoter for the E. coli lac operon
   6213..6229    +  protein_bind   lac operator: The lac repressor binds to the lac operator to inhibit transcription in E. coli. This inhibition can be relieved by adding lactose or isopropyl-β-D-thiogalactopyranoside (IPTG). lac repressor encoded by lacI
   6274..6292    +  promoter       T3 promoter: promoter for bacteriophage T3 RNA polymerase
   6320..6546    +  promoter       RSV promoter: Rous sarcoma virus enhancer/promoter
   6547..6727    +  LTR            5' LTR (truncated): truncated 5' long terminal repeat (LTR) from HIV-1
   6774..6899    +  misc_feature   HIV-1 Ψ: packaging signal of human immunodeficiency virus type 1
   6883..7246    +  CDS            HIV-1 gag (fragment): gag protein from human immunodeficiency virus 1; gag
   7392..7625    +  misc_feature   RRE: The Rev response element (RRE) of HIV-1 allows for Rev-dependent mRNA export from the nucleus to the cytoplasm.
   8002..8028    +  CDS            Rev (fragment): human immunodeficiency virus 1 (HIV-1) Rev protein; rev; enhances nuclear export of unspliced and incompletely spliced viral mRNAs
   8029..8529    +  promoter       hPGK promoter: human phosphoglycerate kinase 1 promoter
   8541..8936    +  CDS            BSD: blasticidin S deaminase; Aspergillus terreus BSD; confers resistance to blasticidin
   8996..9113    +  misc_feature   cPPT/CTS: central polypurine tract and central termination sequence of HIV-1
   9172..9195    +  enhancer       CMV enhancer (fragment): human cytomegalovirus immediate early enhancer
>Addgene plasmid #161618 | IDG_KCNS3_OE_1 | addgene full sequence | sequence record 318723 | Addgene NGS Result
GGTCATTAGTTCATAGCCCATATATGGAGTTCCGCGTTACATAACTTACGGTAAATGGCCCGCCTGGCTG
ACCGCCCAACGACCCCCGCCCATTGACGTCAATAATGACGTATGTTCCCATAGTAACGCCAATAGGGACT
TTCCATTGACGTCAATGGGTGGAGTATTTACGGTAAACTGCCCACTTGGCAGTACATCAAGTGTATCATA
TGCCAAGTACGCCCCCTATTGACGTCAATGACGGTAAATGGCCCGCCTGGCATTATGCCCAGTACATGAC
CTTATGGGACTTTCCTACTTGGCAGTACATCTACGTATTAGTCATCGCTATTACCATGGTGATGCGGTTT
TGGCAGTACATCAATGGGCGTGGATAGCGGTTTGACTCACGGGGATTTCCAAGTCTCCACCCCATTGACG
TCAATGGGAGTTTGTTTTGGCACCAAAATCAACGGGACTTTCCAAAATGTCGTAACAACTCCGCCCCATT
GACGCAAATGGGCGGTAGGCGTGTACGGTGGGAGGTCTATATAAGCAGAGCTCTCTGGCTAACTGTCGGG
ATCAACAAGTTTGTACAAAAAAGTTGGCATGGTGTTTGGTGAGTTTTTCCATCGCCCTGGACAAGACGAG
GAACTTGTCAACCTGAATGTGGGGGGCTTTAAGCAGTCTGTTGACCAAAGCACCCTCCTGCGGTTTCCTC
ACACCAGACTGGGGAAGCTGCTTACTTGCCATTCTGAAGAGGCCATTCTGGAGCTGTGTGATGATTACAG
TGTGGCCGATAAGGAATACTACTTTGATCGGAATCCCTCCTTGTTCAGATATGTTTTGAATTTTTATTAC
ACGGGGAAGCTGCATGTCATGGAGGAGCTGTGCGTATTCTCATTCTGCCAGGAGATCGAGTACTGGGGCA
TCAACGAGCTCTTCATTGATTCTTGCTGCAGCAATCGCTACCAGGAACGCAAGGAGGAAAACCACGAGAA
GGACTGGGACCAGAAAAGCCATGATGTGAGTACCGACTCCTCGTTTGAAGAGTCGTCTCTGTTTGAGAAA
GAGCTGGAGAAGTTTGACACACTGCGATTTGGTCAGCTCCGGAAGAAAATCTGGATTAGAATGGAGAATC
CAGCGTACTGCCTGTCCGCTAAGCTTATCGCTATCTCCTCCTTGAGCGTGGTGCTGGCCTCCATCGTGGC
CATGTGCGTTCACAGCATGTCGGAGTTCCAGAATGAGGATGGAGAAGTGGATGATCCGGTGCTGGAAGGA
TTGGAGATCGCGTGCATTGCCTGGTTCACCGGGGAGCTTGCCGTCCGGCTGGCTGCCGCTCCTTGTCAAA
AGAAATTCTGGAAAAACCCTCTGAACATCATTGACTTTGTCTCTATTATTCCCTTCTATGCCACGTTGGC
TGTAGACACCAAGGAGGAAGAGAGTGAGGATATTGAGAACATGGGCAAGGTGGTCCAGATCCTACGGCTT
ATGAGGATTTTCCGAATTCTAAAGCTTGCCCGGCACTCGGTAGGACTTCGGTCTCTAGGTGCCACACTGA
GACACAGCTACCATGAAGTTGGGCTTCTGCTTCTCTTCCTCTCTGTGGGCATTTCCATTTTCTCTGTGCT
TATCTACTCCGTGGAGAAAGATGACCACACATCCAGCCTCACCAGCATCCCCATCTGCTGGTGGTGGGCC
ACCATCAGCATGACAACTGTGGGCTATGGAGACACCCACCCGGTCACCTTGGCGGGAAAGCTCATCGCCA
GCACATGCATCATCTGTGGCATCTTGGTGGTGGCCCTTCCCATCACCATCATCTTCAACAAGTTTTCCAA
GTACTACCAGAAGCAAAAGGACATTGATGTGGACCAGTGCAGTGAGGATGCACCAGAGAAGTGTCATGAG
CTACCTTACTTTAACATTAGGGATATATATGCACAGCGGATGCACGCCTTCATTACCAGTCTCTCTTCTG
TAGGCATTGTGGTGAGCGATCCTGACTCCACAGATGCTTCAAGCATTGAAGACAATGAGGACATTTGTAA
CACCACCTCCTTGGAGAATTGCACAGCAAAATGCCCAACTTTCTTGTACAAAGTGGTTGGTAAGCCTATC
CCTAACCCTCTCCTCGGTCTCGATTCTACGTAGTAATGAGCTAGCGCTAACCGGTGGCGCGTTAAGTCGA
CAATCAACCTCTGGATTACAAAATTTGTGAAAGATTGACTGGTATTCTTAACTATGTTGCTCCTTTTACG
CTATGTGGATACGCTGCTTTAATGCCTTTGTATCATGCTATTGCTTCCCGTATGGCTTTCATTTTCTCCT
CCTTGTATAAATCCTGGTTGCTGTCTCTTTATGAGGAGTTGTGGCCCGTTGTCAGGCAACGTGGCGTGGT
GTGCACTGTGTTTGCTGACGCAACCCCCACTGGTTGGGGCATTGCCACCACCTGTCAGCTCCTTTCCGGG
ACTTTCGCTTTCCCCCTCCCTATTGCCACGGCGGAACTCATCGCCGCCTGCCTTGCCCGCTGCTGGACAG
GGGCTCGGCTGTTGGGCACTGACAATTCCGTGGTGTTGTCGGGGAAATCATCGTCCTTTCCTTGGCTGCT
CGCCTGTGTTGCCACCTGGATTCTGCGCGGGACGTCCTTCTGCTACGTCCCTTCGGCCCTCAATCCAGCG
GACCTTCCTTCCCGCGGCCTGCTGCCGGCTCTGCGGCCTCTTCCGCGTCTTCGCCTTCGCCCTCAGACGA
GTCGGATCTCCCTTTGGGCCGCCTCCCCGCGTCGACTTTAAGACCAATGACTTACAAGGCAGCTGTAGAT
CTTAGCCACTTTTTAAAAGAAAAGGGGGGACTGGAAGGGCTAATTCACTCCCAACGAAGACAAGATCTGC
TTTTTGCTTGTACTGGGTCTCTCTGGTTAGACCAGATCTGAGCCTGGGAGCTCTCTGGCTAACTAGGGAA
CCCACTGCTTAAGCCTCAATAAAGCTTGCCTTGAGTGCTTCAAGTAGTGTGTGCCCGTCTGTTGTGTGAC
TCTGGTAACTAGAGATCCCTCAGACCCTTTTAGTCAGTGTGGAAAATCTCTAGCAGTACGTATAGTAGTT
CATGTCATCTTATTATTCAGTATTTATAACTTGCAAAGAAATGAATATCAGAGAGTGAGAGGAACTTGTT
TATTGCAGCTTATAATGGTTACAAATAAAGCAATAGCATCACAAATTTCACAAATAAAGCATTTTTTTCA
CTGCATTCTAGTTGTGGTTTGTCCAAACTCATCAATGTATCTTATCATGTCTGGCTCTAGCTATCCCGCC
CCTAACTCCGCCCATCCCGCCCCTAACTCCGCCCAGTTCCGCCCATTCTCCGCCCCATGGCTGACTAATT
TTTTTTATTTATGCAGAGGCCGAGGCCGCCTCGGCCTCTGAGCTATTCCAGAAGTAGTGAGGAGGCTTTT
TTGGAGGCCTAGGGACGTACCCAATTCGCCCTATAGTGAGTCGTATTACGCGCGCTCACTGGCCGTCGTT
TTACAACGTCGTGACTGGGAAAACCCTGGCGTTACCCAACTTAATCGCCTTGCAGCACATCCCCCTTTCG
CCAGCTGGCGTAATAGCGAAGAGGCCCGCACCGATCGCCCTTCCCAACAGTTGCGCAGCCTGAATGGCGA
ATGGG
[124 nt withheld, positions 3646-3769]
C
[91 nt withheld, positions 3771-3861]
A
[49 nt withheld, positions 3863-3911]
CCTTTGACGTTGGAGTCCACGTTCTTT
[37 nt withheld, positions 3939-3975]
ACCCTATCTCGGTCTATTCTTTTGATTTATAAGGGATTTTGCCGATTTCGGCCTATTGGTTAAAAAATGA
GCTGATTTAACAAAAATTTAACGCGAATTTTAACAAAATATTAACGCTTACAATTTAGGTGGCACTTTTC
GGGGAAATGTGCGCGGAACCCCTATTTGTTTATTTTTCTAAATACATTCAAATATGTATCCGCTCATGAG
ACAATAACCCTGATAAATGCTTCAATAATATTGAAAAAGGAAGAGTATGAGTATTCAACATTTCCGTGTC
GCCCTTATTCCCTTTTTTGCGGCATTTTGCCTTCCTGTTTTTGCTCACCCAGAAACGCTGGTGAAAGTAA
AAGATGCTGAAGATCAGTTGGGTGCACGAGTGGGTTACATCGAACTGGATCTCAACAGCGGTAAGATCCT
TGAGAGTTTTCGCCCCGAAGAACGTTTTCCAATGATGAGCACTTTTAAAGTTCTGCTATGTGGCGCGGTA
TTATCCCGTATTGACGCCGGGCAAGAGCAACTCGGTCGCCGCATACACTATTCTCAGAATGACTTGGTTG
AGTACTCACCAGTCACAGAAAAGCATCTTACGGATGGCATGACAGTAAGAGAATTATGCAGTGCTGCCAT
AACCATGAGTGATAACACTGCGGCCAACTTACTTCTGACAACGATCGGAGGACCGAAGGAGCTAACCGCT
TTTTTGCACAACATGGGGGATCATGTAACTCGCCTTGATCGTTGGGAACCGGAGCTGAATGAAGCCATAC
CAAACGACGAGCGTGACACCACGATGCCTGTAGCAATGGCAACAACGTTGCGCAAACTATTAACTGGCGA
ACTACTTACTCTAGCTTCCCGGCAACAATTAATAGACTGGATGGAGGCGGATAAAGTTGCAGGACCACTT
CTGCGCTCGGCCCTTCCGGCTGGCTGGTTTATTGCTGATAAATCTGGAGCCGGTGAGCGTGGGTCTCGCG
GTATCATTGCAGCACTGGGGCCAGATGGTAAGCCCTCCCGTATCGTAGTTATCTACACGACGGGGAGTCA
GGCAACTATGGATGAACGAAATAGACAGATCGCTGAGATAGGTGCCTCACTGATTAAGCATTGGTAACTG
TCAGACCAAGTTTACTCATATATACTTTAGATTGATTTAAAACTTCATTTTTAATTTAAAAGGATCTAGG
TGAAGATCCTTTTTGATAATCTCATGACCAAAATCCCTTAACGTGAGTTTTCGTTCCACTGAGCGTCAGA
CCCCGTAGAAAAGATCAAAGGATCTTCTTGAGATCCTTTTTTTCTGCGCGTAATCTGCTGCTTGCAAACA
AAAAAACCACCGCTACCAGCGGTGGTTTGTTTGCCGGATCAAGAGCTACCAACTCTTTTTCCGAAGGTAA
CTGGCTTCAGCAGAGCGCAGATACCAAATACTGTTCTTCTAGTGTAGCCGTAGTTAGGCCACCACTTCAA
GAACTCTGTAGCACCGCCTACATACCTCGCTCTGCTAATCCTGTTACCAGTGGCTGCTGCCAGTGGCGAT
AAGTCGTGTCTTACCGGGTTGGACTCAAGACGATAGTTACCGGATAAGGCGCAGCGGTCGGGCTGAACGG
GGGGTTCGTGCACACAGCCCAGCTTGGAGCGAACGACCTACACCGAACTGAGATACCTACAGCGTGAGCT
ATGAGAAAGCGCCACGCTTCCCGAAGGGAGAAAGGCGGACAGGTATCCGGTAAGCGGCAGGGTCGGAACA
GGAGAGCGCACGAGGGAGCTTCCAGGGGGAAACGCCTGGTATCTTTATAGTCCTGTCGGGTTTCGCCACC
TCTGACTTGAGCGTCGATTTTTGTGATGCTCGTCAGGGGGGCGGAGCCTATGGAAAAACGCCAGCAACGC
GGCCTTTTTACGGTTCCTGGCCTTTTGCTGGCCTTTTGCTCACATGTTCTTTCCTGCGTTATCCCCTGAT
TCTGTGGATAACCGTATTACCGCCTTTGAGTGAGCTGATACCGCTCGCCGCAGCCGAACGACCGAGCGCA
GCGAGTCAGTGAGCGAGGAAGCGGAAGAGCGCCCAATACGCAAACCGCCTCTCCCCGCGCGTTGGCCGAT
TCATTAATGCAGCTGGCACGACAGGTTTCCCGACTGGAAAGCGGGCAGTGAGCGCAACGCAATTAATGTG
AGTTAGCTCACTCATTAGGCACCCCAGGCTTTACACTTTATGCTTCCGGCTCGTATGTTGTGTGGAATTG
TGAGCGGATAACAATTTCACACAGGAAACAGCTATGACCATGATTACGCCAAGCGCGCAATTAACCCTCA
CTAAAGGGAACAAAAGCTGGAGCTGCAAGCTTAATGTAGTCTTATGCAATACTCTTGTAGTCTTGCAACA
TGGTAACGATGAGTTAGCAACATGCCTTACAAGGAGAGAAAAAGCACCGTGCATGCCGATTGGTGGAAGT
AAGGTGGTACGATCGTGCCTTATTAGGAAGGCAACAGACGGGTCTGACATGGATTGGACGAACCACTGAA
TTGCCGCATTGCAGAGATATTGTATTTAAGTGCCTAGCTCGATACATAAACGGGTCTCTCTGGTTAGACC
AGATCTGAGCCTGGGAGCTCTCTGGCTAACTAGGGAACCCACTGCTTAAGCCTCAATAAAGCTTGCCTTG
AGTGCTTCAAGTAGTGTGTGCCCGTCTGTTGTGTGACTCTGGTAACTAGAGATCCCTCAGACCCTTTTAG
TCAGTGTGGAAAATCTCTAGCAGTGGCGCCCGAACAGGGACTTGAAAGCGAAAGGGAAACCAGAGGAGCT
CTCTCGACGCAGGACTCGGCTTGCTGAAGCGCGCACGGCAAGAGGCGAGGGGCGGCGACTGGTGAGTACG
CCAAAAATTTTGACTAGCGGAGGCTAGAAGGAGAGAGATGGGTGCGAGAGCGTCAGTATTAAGCGGGGGA
GAATTAGATCGCGATGGGAAAAAATTCGGTTAAGGCCAGGGGGAAAGAAAAAATATAAATTAAAACATAT
AGTATGGGCAAGCAGGGAGCTAGAACGATTCGCAGTTAATCCTGGCCTGTTAGAAACATCAGAAGGCTGT
AGACAAATACTGGGACAGCTACAACCATCCCTTCAGACAGGATCAGAAGAACTTAGATCATTATATAATA
CAGTAGCAACCCTCTATTGTGTGCATCAAAGGATAGAGATAAAAGACACCAAGGAAGCTTTAGACAAGAT
AGAGGAAGAGCAAAACAAAAGTAAGACCACCGCACAGCAAGCGGCCGCTGATCTTCAGACCTGGAGGAGG
AGATATGAGGGACAATTGGAGAAGTGAATTATATAAATATAAAGTAGTAAAAATTGAACCATTAGGAGTA
GCACCCACCAAGGCAAAGAGAAGAGTGGTGCAGAGAGAAAAAAGAGCAGTGGGAATAGGAGCTTTGTTCC
TTGGGTTCTTGGGAGCAGCAGGAAGCACTATGGGCGCAGCGTCAATGACGCTGACGGTACAGGCCAGACA
ATTATTGTCTGGTATAGTGCAGCAGCAGAACAATTTGCTGAGGGCTATTGAGGCGCAACAGCATCTGTTG
CAACTCACAGTCTGGGGCATCAAGCAGCTCCAGGCAAGAATCCTGGCTGTGGAAAGATACCTAAAGGATC
AACAGCTCCTGGGGATTTGGGGTTGCTCTGGAAAACTCATTTGCACCACTGCTGTGCCTTGGAATGCTAG
TTGGAGTAATAAATCTCTGGAACAGATTTGGAATCACACGACCTGGATGGAGTGGGACAGAGAAATTAAC
AATTACACAAGCTTAATACACTCCTTAATTGAAGAATCGCAAAACCAGCAAGAAAAGAATGAACAAGAAT
TATTGGAATTAGATAAATGGGCAAGTTTGTGGAATTGGTTTAACATAACAAATTGGCTGTGGTATATAAA
ATTATTCATAATGATAGTAGGAGGCTTGGTAGGTTTAAGAATAGTTTTTGCTGTACTTTCTATAGTGAAT
AGAGTTAGGCAGGGATATTCACCATTATCGTTTCAGACCCACCTCCCAACCCCGAGGGGACCCTTGCGCC
TTTTCCAAGGCAGCCCTGGGTTTGCGCAGGGACGCGGCTGCTCTGGGCGTGGTTCCGGGAAACGCAGCGG
CGCCGACCCTGGGTCTCGCACATTCTTCACGTCCGTTCGCAGCGTCACCCGGATCTTCGCCGCTACCCTT
GTGGGCCCCCCGGCGACGCTTCCTGCTCCGCCCCTAAGTCGGGAAGGTTCCTTGCGGTTCGCGGCGTGCC
GGACGTGACAAACGGAAGCCGCACGTCTCACTAGTACCCTCGCAGACGGACAGCGCCAGGGAGCAATGGC
AGCGCGCCGACCGCGATGGGCTGTGGCCAATAGCGGCTGCTCAGCAGGGCGCGCCGAGAGCAGCGGCCGG
GAAGGGGCGGTGCGGGAGGCGGGGTGTGGGGCGGTAGTGTGGGCCCTGTTCCTGCCCGCGCGGTGTTCCG
CATTCTGCAAGCCTCCGGAGCGCACGTCGGCAGTCGGCTCCCTCGTTGACCGAATCACCGACCTCTCTCC
CCAGGGGGTACCACCATGGCCAAGCCTTTGTCTCAAGAAGAATCCACCCTCATTGAAAGAGCAACGGCTA
CAATCAACAGCATCCCCATCTCTGAAGACTACAGCGTCGCCAGCGCAGCTCTCTCTAGCGACGGCCGCAT
CTTCACTGGTGTCAATGTATATCATTTTACTGGGGGACCTTGTGCAGAACTCGTGGTGCTGGGCACTGCT
GCTGCTGCGGCAGCTGGCAACCTGACTTGTATCGTCGCGATCGGAAATGAGAACAGGGGCATCTTGAGCC
CCTGCGGACGGTGCCGACAGGTGCTTCTCGATCTGCATCCTGGGATCAAAGCCATAGTGAAGGACAGTGA
TGGACAGCCGACGGCAGTTGGGATTCGTGAATTGCTGCCCTCTGGTTATGTGTGGGAGGGCCTGCAGCTG
CAGTAGTAAGAATTCTAGATCTTGAGACAAATGGCAGTATTCATCCACAATTTTAAAAGAAAAGGGGGGA
TTGGGGGGTACAGTGCAGGGGAAAGAATAGTAGACATAATAGCAACAGACATACAAACTAAAGAATTACA
AAAACAAATTACAAAAATTCAAAATTTTCGGGTTTATTACAGGGACAGCAGAGATCCACTTTGGCGCCGG
CTCGAGGGGGCCCGGGGTTATTAATAGTAATCAATTACGG
