>Addgene plasmid #161618 | IDG_KCNS3_OE_1 | depositor partial sequence | sequence record 313317 | Partial Sequence
ATGGTGTTTGGTGAGTTTTTCCATCGCCCTGGACAAGACGAGGAACTTGTCAACCTGAATGTGGGGGGCT
TTAAGCAGTCTGTTGACCAAAGCACCCTCCTGCGGTTTCCTCACACCAGACTGGGGAAGCTGCTTACTTG
CCATTCTGAAGAGGCCATTCTGGAGCTGTGTGATGATTACAGTGTGGCCGATAAGGAATACTACTTTGAT
CGGAATCCCTCCTTGTTCAGATATGTTTTGAATTTTTATTACACGGGGAAGCTGCATGTCATGGAGGAGC
TGTGCGTATTCTCATTCTGCCAGGAGATCGAGTACTGGGGCATCAACGAGCTCTTCATTGATTCTTGCTG
CAGCAATCGCTACCAGGAACGCAAGGAGGAAAACCACGAGAAGGACTGGGACCAGAAAAGCCATGATGTG
AGTACCGACTCCTCGTTTGAAGAGTCGTCTCTGTTTGAGAAAGAGCTGGAGAAGTTTGACACACTGCGAT
TTGGTCAGCTCCGGAAGAAAATCTGGATTAGAATGGAGAATCCAGCGTACTGCCTGTCCGCTAAGCTTAT
CGCTATCTCCTCCTTGAGCGTGGTGCTGGCCTCCATCGTGGCCATGTGCGTTCACAGCATGTCGGAGTTC
CAGAATGAGGATGGAGAAGTGGATGATCCGGTGCTGGAAGGATTGGAGATCGCGTGCATTGCCTGGTTCA
CCGGGGAGCTTGCCGTCCGGCTGGCTGCCGCTCCTTGTCAAAAGAAATTCTGGAAAAACCCTCTGAACAT
CATTGACTTTGTCTCTATTATTCCCTTCTATGCCACGTTGGCTGTAGACACCAAGGAGGAAGAGAGTGAG
GATATTGAGAACATGGGCAAGGTGGTCCAGATCCTACGGCTTATGAGGATTTTCCGAATTCTAAAGCTTG
CCCGGCACTCGGTAGGACTTCGGTCTCTAGGTGCCACACTGAGACACAGCTACCATGAAGTTGGGCTTCT
GCTTCTCTTCCTCTCTGTGGGCATTTCCATTTTCTCTGTGCTTATCTACTCCGTGGAGAAAGATGACCAC
ACATCCAGCCTCACCAGCATCCCCATCTGCTGGTGGTGGGCCACCATCAGCATGACAACTGTGGGCTATG
GAGACACCCACCCGGTCACCTTGGCGGGAAAGCTCATCGCCAGCACATGCATCATCTGTGGCATCTTGGT
GGTGGCCCTTCCCATCACCATCATCTTCAACAAGTTTTCCAAGTACTACCAGAAGCAAAAGGACATTGAT
GTGGACCAGTGCAGTGAGGATGCACCAGAGAAGTGTCATGAGCTACCTTACTTTAACATTAGGGATATAT
ATGCACAGCGGATGCACGCCTTCATTACCAGTCTCTCTTCTGTAGGCATTGTGGTGAGCGATCCTGACTC
CACAGATGCTTCAAGCATTGAAGACAATGAGGACATTTGTAACACCACCTCCTTGGAGAATTGCACAGCA
AAATGCCCAACTTTCTTGTACAAAGTGGTTGGTAAGCCTATCCCTAACCCTCTCCTCGGTCTCGATTCTA
CGTAG
